>Addgene plasmid #159574 | pDest-636 | addgene full sequence | sequence record 313763 | Addgene NGS Result
ATCATGGAGATAATTAAAATGATAACCATCTCGCAAATAAATAAGTATTTTACTGTTTTCGTAACAGTTT
TGTAATAAAAAAACCTATAAATATTCCGGATTATTCATACCGTCCCACCATCGGGCGCGGATCACCATGG
GATCCCATCACCATCACCATCACGGCAAAATCGAAGAAGGTAAACTGGTAATCTGGATTAACGGCGATAA
AGGCTATAACGGTCTCGCTGAAGTCGGTAAGAAATTCGAGAAAGATACCGGAATTAAAGTCACCGTTGAG
CATCCGGATAAACTGGAAGAGAAATTCCCACAGGTTGCGGCAACTGGCGATGGCCCTGACATTATCTTCT
GGGCACACGACCGCTTTGGTGGCTACGCTCAATCTGGCCTGTTGGCTGAAATCACCCCGGACAAAGCGTT
CCAGGACAAGCTGTATCCGTTTACCTGGGATGCCGTACGTTACAACGGCAAGCTGATTGCTTACCCGATC
GCTGTTGAAGCGTTATCGCTGATTTATAACAAAGATCTGCTGCCGAACCCGCCAAAAACCTGGGAAGAGA
TCCCGGCGCTGGATAAAGAACTGAAAGCGAAAGGTAAGAGCGCGCTGATGTTCAACCTGCAAGAACCGTA
CTTCACCTGGCCGCTGATTGCTGCTGACGGGGGTTATGCGTTCAAGTATGAAAACGGCAAGTACGACATT
AAAGACGTGGGCGTGGATAACGCTGGCGCGAAAGCGGGTCTGACCTTCCTGGTTGACCTGATTAAAAACA
AACACATGAATGCAGACACCGATTACTCCATCGCAGAAGCTGCCTTTAATAAAGGCGAAACAGCGATGAC
CATCAACGGCCCGTGGGCATGGTCCAACATCGACACCAGCAAAGTGAATTATGGTGTAACGGTACTGCCG
ACCTTCAAGGGTCAACCATCCAAACCGTTCGTTGGCGTGCTGAGCGCAGGTATTAACGCTGCCAGTCCGA
ACAAAGAGCTGGCAAAAGAGTTCCTCGAAAACTATCTGCTGACTGATGAAGGTCTGGAAGCGGTTAATAA
AGACAAACCGCTGGGTGCCGTAGCGCTGAAGTCTTACGAGGAAGAGTTGGCGAAAGATCCACGTATTGCC
GCCACCATGGAAAACGCCCAGAAAGGTGAAATCATGCCGAACATCCCGCAGATGTCCGCTTTCTGGTATG
CCGTGCGTACTGCGGTGATCAACGCCGCCAGCGGTCGTCAGACTGTCGATGAAGCCCTGAAAGACGCGCA
GACTAATTCGGGATCCTCGATCACAAGTTTGTACAAAAAAGCTGAACGAGAAACGTAAAATGATATAAAT
ATCAATATATTAAATTAGATTTTGCATAAAAAACAGACTACATAATACTGTAAAACACAACATATCCAGT
CACTATGGCGGCCGCATTAGGCACCCCAGGCTTTACACTTTATGCTTCCGGCTCGTATAATGTGTGGATT
TTGAGTTAGGATCCGTCGAGATTTTCAGGAGCTAAGGAAGCTAAAATGGAGAAAAAAATCACTGGATATA
CCACCGTTGATATATCCCAATGGCATCGTAAAGAACATTTTGAGGCATTTCAGTCAGTTGCTCAATGTAC
CTATAACCAGACCGTTCAGCTGGATATTACGGCCTTTTTAAAGACCGTAAAGAAAAATAAGCACAAGTTT
TATCCGGCCTTTATTCACATTCTTGCCCGCCTGATGAATGCTCATCCGGAATTCCGTATGGCAATGAAAG
ACGGTGAGCTGGTGATATGGGATAGTGTTCACCCTTGTTACACCGTTTTCCATGAGCAAACTGAAACGTT
TTCATCGCTCTGGAGTGAATACCACGACGATTTCCGGCAGTTTCTACACATATATTCGCAAGATGTGGCG
TGTTACGGTGAAAACCTGGCCTATTTCCCTAAAGGGTTTATTGAGAATATGTTTTTCGTCTCAGCCAATC
CCTGGGTGAGTTTCACCAGTTTTGATTTAAACGTGGCCAATATGGACAACTTCTTCGCCCCCGTTTTCAC
CATGGGCAAATATTATACGCAAGGCGACAAGGTGCTGATGCCGCTGGCGATTCAGGTTCATCATGCCGTT
TGTGATGGCTTCCATGTCGGCAGAATGCTTAATGAATTACAACAGTACTGCGATGAGTGGCAGGGCGGGG
CGTAAACGCGTGGATCCGGCTTACTAAAAGCCAGATAACAGTATGCGTATTTGCGCGCTGATTTTTGCGG
TATAAGAATATATACTGATATGTATACCCGAAGTATGTCAAAAAGAGGTATGCTATGAAGCAGCGTATTA
CAGTGACAGTTGACAGCGACAGCTATCAGTTGCTCAAGGCATATATGATGTCAATATCTCCGGTCTGGTA
AGCACAACCATGCAGAATGAAGCCCGTCGTCTGCGTGCCGAACGCTGGAAAGCGGAAAATCAGGAAGGGA
TGGCTGAGGTCGCCCGGTTTATTGAAATGAACGGCTCTTTTGCTGACGAGAACAGGGGCTGGTGAAATGC
AGTTTAAGGTTTACACCTATAAAAGAGAGAGCCGTTATCGTCTGTTTGTGGATGTACAGAGTGATATTAT
TGACACGCCCGGGCGACGGATGGTGATCCCCCTGGCCAGTGCACGTCTGCTGTCAGATAAAGTCTCCCGT
GAACTTTACCCGGTGGTGCATATCGGGGATGAAAGCTGGCGCATGATGACCACCGATATGGCCAGTGTGC
CGGTCTCCGTTATCGGGGAAGAAGTGGCTGATCTCAGCCACCGCGAAAATGACATCAAAAACGCCATTAA
CCTGATGTTCTGGGGAATATAAATGTCAGGCTCCCTTATACACAGCCAGTCTGCAGGTCGACCATAGTGA
CTGGATATGTTGTGTTTTACAGTATTATGTAGTCTGTTTTTTATGCAAAATCTAATTTAATATATTGATA
TTTATATCATTTTACGTTTCTCGTTCAGCTTTCTTGTACAAAGTGGTGATCGAGCTAGCTAGAAGCTTGT
CGAGAAGTACTAGAGGATCATAATCAGCCATACCACATTTGTAGAGGTTTTACTTGCTTTAAAAAACCTC
CCACACCTCCCCCTGAACCTGAAACATAAAATGAATGCAATTGTTGTTGTTAACTTGTTTATTGCAGCTT
ATAATGGTTACAAATAAAGCAATAGCATCACAAATTTCACAAATAAAGCATTTTTTTCACTGCATTCTAG
TTGTGGTTTGTCCAAACTCATCAATGTATCTTATCATGTCTGGATCTGATCACTGCTTGAGCCTAGGAGA
TCCGAACCAGATAAGTGAAATCTAGTTCCAAACTATTTTGTCATTTTTAATTTTCGTATTAGCTTACGAC
GCTACACCCAGTTCCCATCTATTTTGTCACTCTTCCCTAAATAATCCTTAAAAACTCCATTTCCACCCCT
CCCAGTTCCCAACTATTTTGTCCGCCCACAGCGGGGCATTTTTCTTCCTGTTATGTTTTTAATCAAACAT
CCTGCCAACTCCATGTGACAAACCGTCATCTTCGGCTACTTTTTCTCTGTCACAGAATGAAAATTTTTCT
GTCATCTCTTCGTTATTAATGTTTGTAATTGACTGAATATCAACGCTTATTTGCAGCCTGAATGGCGAAT
GGG
[124 nt withheld, positions 3644-3767]
C
[91 nt withheld, positions 3769-3859]
A
[49 nt withheld, positions 3861-3909]
CCTTTGACGTTGGAGTCCACGTTCTT
[37 nt withheld, positions 3936-3972]
ACCCTATCTCGGTCTATTCTTTTGATTTATAAGGGATTTTGCCGATTTCGGCCTATTGGTTAAAAAATGA
GCTGATTTAACAAAAATTTAACGCGAATTTTAACAAAATATTAACGCTTACAATTTAGGTGGCACTTTTC
GGGGAAATGTGCGCGGAACCCCTATTTGTTTATTTTTCTAAATACATTCAAATATGTATCCGCTCATGAG
ACAATAACCCTGATAAATGCTTCAATAATATTGAAAAAGGAAGAGTATGAGTATTCAACATTTCCGTGTC
GCCCTTATTCCCTTTTTTGCGGCATTTTGCCTTCCTGTTTTTGCTCACCCAGAAACGCTGGTGAAAGTAA
AAGATGCTGAAGATCAGTTGGGTGCACGAGTGGGTTACATCGAACTGGATCTCAACAGCGGTAAGATCCT
TGAGAGTTTTCGCCCCGAAGAACGTTTTCCAATGATGAGCACTTTTAAAGTTCTGCTATGTGGCGCGGTA
TTATCCCGTATTGACGCCGGGCAAGAGCAACTCGGTCGCCGCATACACTATTCTCAGAATGACTTGGTTG
AGTACTCACCAGTCACAGAAAAGCATCTTACGGATGGCATGACAGTAAGAGAATTATGCAGTGCTGCCAT
AACCATGAGTGATAACACTGCGGCCAACTTACTTCTGACAACGATCGGAGGACCGAAGGAGCTAACCGCT
TTTTTGCACAACATGGGGGATCATGTAACTCGCCTTGATCGTTGGGAACCGGAGCTGAATGAAGCCATAC
CAAACGACGAGCGTGACACCACGATGCCTGTAGCAATGGCAACAACGTTGCGCAAACTATTAACTGGCGA
ACTACTTACTCTAGCTTCCCGGCAACAATTAATAGACTGGATGGAGGCGGATAAAGTTGCAGGACCACTT
CTGCGCTCGGCCCTTCCGGCTGGCTGGTTTATTGCTGATAAATCTGGAGCCGGTGAGCGTGGGTCTCGCG
GTATCATTGCAGCACTGGGGCCAGATGGTAAGCCCTCCCGTATCGTAGTTATCTACACGACGGGGAGTCA
GGCAACTATGGATGAACGAAATAGACAGATCGCTGAGATAGGTGCCTCACTGATTAAGCATTGGTAACTG
TCAGACCAAGTTTACTCATATATACTTTAGATTGATTTAAAACTTCATTTTTAATTTAAAAGGATCTAGG
TGAAGATCCTTTTTGATAATCTCATGACCAAAATCCCTTAACGTGAGTTTTCGTTCCACTGAGCGTCAGA
CCCCGTAGAAAAGATCAAAGGATCTTCTTGAGATCCTTTTTTTCTGCGCGTAATCTGCTGCTTGCAAACA
AAAAAACCACCGCTACCAGCGGTGGTTTGTTTGCCGGATCAAGAGCTACCAACTCTTTTTCCGAAGGTAA
CTGGCTTCAGCAGAGCGCAGATACCAAATACTGTTCTTCTAGTGTAGCCGTAGTTAGGCCACCACTTCAA
GAACTCTGTAGCACCGCCTACATACCTCGCTCTGCTAATCCTGTTACCAGTGGCTGCTGCCAGTGGCGAT
AAGTCGTGTCTTACCGGGTTGGACTCAAGACGATAGTTACCGGATAAGGCGCAGCGGTCGGGCTGAACGG
GGGGTTCGTGCACACAGCCCAGCTTGGAGCGAACGACCTACACCGAACTGAGATACCTACAGCGTGAGCT
ATGAGAAAGCGCCACGCTTCCCGAAGGGAGAAAGGCGGACAGGTATCCGGTAAGCGGCAGGGTCGGAACA
GGAGAGCGCACGAGGGAGCTTCCAGGGGGAAACGCCTGGTATCTTTATAGTCCTGTCGGGTTTCGCCACC
TCTGACTTGAGCGTCGATTTTTGTGATGCTCGTCAGGGGGGCGGAGCCTATGGAAAAACGCCAGCAACGC
GGCCTTTTTACGGTTCCTGGCCTTTTGCTGGCCTTTTGCTCACATGTTCTTTCCTGCGTTATCCCCTGAT
TCTGTGGATAACCGTATTACCGCCTTTGAGTGAGCTGATACCGCTCGCCGCAGCCGAACGACCGAGCGCA
GCGAGTCAGTGAGCGAGGAAGCGGAAGAGCGCCTGATGCGGTATTTTCTCCTTACGCATCTGTGCGGTAT
TTCACACCGCATAGACCAGCCGCGTAACCTGGCAAAATCGGTTACGGTTGAGTAATAAATGGATGCCCTG
CGTAAGCGGGTGTGGGCGGACAATAAAGTCTTAAACTGAACAAAATAGATCTAAACTATGACAATAAAGT
CTTAAACTAGACAGAATAGTTGTAAACTGAAATCAGTCCAGTTATGCTGTGAAAAAGCATACTGGACTTT
TGTTATGGCTAAAGCAAACTCTTCATTTTCTGAAGTGCAAATTGCCCGTCGTATTAAAGAGGGGCGTGGC
CAAGGGCATGGTAAAGACTATATTCGCGGCGTTGTGACAATTTACCGAACAACTCCGCGGCCGGGAAGCC
GATCTCGGCTTGAACGAATTGTTAGGTGGCGGTACTTGGGTCGATATCAAAGTGCATCACTTCTTCCCGT
ATGCCCAACTTTGTATAGAGAGCCACTGCGGGATCGTCACCGTAATCTGCTTGCACGTAGATCACATAAG
CACCAAGCGCGTTGGCCTCATGCTTGAGGAGATTGATGAGCGCGGTGGCAATGCCCTGCCTCCGGTGCTC
GCCGGAGACTGCGAGATCATAGATATAGATCTCACTACGCGGCTGCTCAAACTTGGGCAGAACGTAAGCC
GCGAGAGCGCCAACAACCGCTTCTTGGTCGAAGGCAGCAAGCGCGATGAATGTCTTACTACGGAGCAAGT
TCCCGAGGTAATCGGAGTCCGGCTGATGTTGGGAGTAGGTGGCTACGTCTCCGAACTCACGACCGAAAAG
ATCAAGAGCAGCCCGCATGGATTTGACTTGGTCAGGGCCGAGCCTACATGTGCGAATGATGCCCATACTT
GAGCCACCTAACTTTGTTTTAGGGCGACTGCCCTGCTGCGTAACATCGTTGCTGCTGCGTAACATCGTTG
CTGCTCCATAACATCAAACATCGACCCACGGCGTAACGCGCTTGCTGCTTGGATGCCCGAGGCATAGACT
GTACAAAAAAACAGTCATAACAAGCCATGAAAACCGCCACTGCGCCGTTACCACCGCTGCGTTCGGTCAA
GGTTCTGGACCAGTTGCGTGAGCGCATACGCTACTTGCATTACAGTTTACGAACCGAACAGGCTTATGTC
AACTGGGTTCGTGCCTTCATCCGTTTCCACGGTGTGCGTCACCCGGCAACCTTGGGCAGCAGCGAAGTCG
AGGCATTTCTGTCCTGGCTGGCGAACGAGCGCAAGGTTTCGGTCTCCACGCATCGTCAGGCATTGGCGGC
CTTGCTGTTCTTCTACGGCAAGGTGCTGTGCACGGATCTGCCCTTGCTTCAGGAGATCGGTAGACCTCGG
CCGTCGCGGCGCTTGCCGGTGGTGCTGACCCCGGATGAAGTGGTTCGCATCCTCGGTTTTCTGGAAGGCG
AGCATCGTTTGTTCGCCCAGGACTCTAGCTATAGTTCTAGTGGTTGGCTACTCGAGATCCCGGGTGATCA
AGTCTTCGTCGAGTGATTGTAAATAAAATGTAATTTACAGTATAGTATTTTAATTAATATACAAATGATT
TGATAATAATTCTTATTTAACTATAATATATTGTGTTGGGTTGAATTAAAGGTCCGTATACTCCGGAATA
TTAATAG
Features (pLannotate 1.2.2; 24 found; start..end, strand, type, name):
      1..92      +  promoter       polyhedrin promoter: polh from Autographa californica; promoter for the baculovirus polyhedrin gene
    146..163     +  CDS            7xHis (fragment): 6xHis affinity tag
    167..1264    +  CDS            MBP: maltose binding protein from E. coli; malE (mutated); This version of the gene does not encode a signal sequence, so MBP will remain in the cytosol.
   1283..1407    +  protein_bind   attR1: mutant version of attR; recombination site for the Gateway® LR reaction LR Clonase™
   1432..1462    +  promoter       lac UV5 promoter: E. coli lac promoter with an "up" mutation
   1486..1515    +  promoter       cat promoter (fragment): promoter of the E. coli cat gene encoding chloramphenicol acetyltransferase
   1516..2175    +  CDS            CmR: chloramphenicol acetyltransferase; cat; confers resistance to chloramphenicol
   2354..2512    +  CDS            ccdA (fragment): CCDA_ECO57 - Also known as H, letA. Experimental evidence at protein level: Swiss-Prot protein existence level 1. Antitoxin component of a type II toxin-antitoxin (TA) system which inhibits the post-segregational killing (PSK) of plasmid-free cells, also referred to as a plasmid addiction system. Binds to and blocks the activity of CcdB; will also remove bound CcdB protein from the CcdB-GyrA complex by forming a CcdA-CcdB complex, a process termed rejuvenation. Functions as a transcriptional corepressor for the ccdAB operon, repression also requires CcdB (By similarity). From Escherichia coli
   2517..2819    +  CDS            ccdB: CCDB_ECOLI - Also known as G, letB, letD. Experimental evidence at protein level: Swiss-Prot protein existence level 1. Toxic component of a type II toxin-antitoxin (TA) system, functioning in plasmid maintainence. Responsible for the post- segregational killing (PSK) of plasmid-free cells, also referred to as a plasmid addiction system. Half-life of over 2 hours. Cell killing by CcdB is accompanied by filamentation, defects in chromosome and plasmid segregation, defects in cell division, formation of anucleate cells, decreased DNA synthesis and plasmid loss. Interferes with the activity of DN
   2863..2987    -  protein_bind   attR2: mutant version of attR; recombination site for the Gateway® LR reaction LR Clonase™
   3026..3109    +  CDS            large T antigen (fragment): large T antigen from SV40 (simian virus 40)
   3132..3266    +  polyA_signal   SV40 poly(A) signal: SV40 polyadenylation signal
   3295..3460    -  mobile_element Tn7L: mini-Tn7 element (left end of the Tn7 transposon) Tn7
   3623..3639    +  CDS            lacZα (fragment): LacZα fragment of β-galactosidase; lacZ fragment
   3644..4098    +  rep_origin     f1 ori (sequence partly withheld): f1 bacteriophage origin of replication; arrow indicates direction of (+) strand synthesis
   4124..4228    +  promoter       AmpR promoter: bla
   4229..5089    +  CDS            AmpR: β-lactamase; bla; confers resistance to ampicillin, carbenicillin, and related antibiotics
   5260..5848    +  rep_origin     ori: high-copy-number ColE1/pMB1/pBR322/pUC origin of replication
   6034..6085    -  misc_feature   bom (fragment): basis of mobility region from pBR322
   6153..6377    -  mobile_element Tn7R: mini-Tn7 element (right end of the Tn7 transposon) Tn7
   6444..6977    -  CDS            GmR: gentamycin acetyltransferase; aacC1; confers resistance to gentamycin
   7166..7194    -  promoter       Pc promoter: intI1 (promoter lies within the coding sequence); class 1 integron promoter
   7172..7564    -  CDS            YPR2_ECOLX: Protein predicted: Swiss-Prot protein existence level 4. From Escherichia coli.
   7557..7666    -  promoter       p10 promoter: baculovirus promoter for expression in insect cells
