[The description below was written by a language model from this plasmid's Addgene catalogue record and pLannotate feature annotations shown in this document.]
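Description:
pDest-636 is an empty Gateway destination vector for producing recombinant proteins in insect cells through baculovirus. The record lists no named backbone, but the feature table shows the architecture of a Tn7-based baculovirus transfer (donor) plasmid: a mini-Tn7 element bounded by Tn7L and Tn7R carries the expression cassette together with a gentamicin resistance gene (aacC1, driven by the Pc integron promoter). This lets the whole segment be transposed into a baculovirus shuttle genome (bacmid) in E. coli. Outside the transposon arms lie a high-copy ColE1/pUC-type origin, an f1 origin and an ampicillin resistance gene. The catalogue lists chloramphenicol plus gentamicin as the selection, and propagation requires a ccdB-tolerant strain.

Expression is driven by the polyhedrin promoter of Autographa californica, a very late baculoviral promoter, and terminated by an SV40 polyadenylation signal. Directly downstream of the promoter sits a His6 tag fused to a signal-sequence-less E. coli maltose binding protein, followed by the Gateway cassette: attR1, a chloramphenicol acetyltransferase gene, the ccdB toxin gene and attR2. In an LR recombination with an entry clone, the CmR/ccdB segment is replaced by the gene of interest, and ccdB counter-selects against unrecombined vector in standard strains. The result is an N-terminal His6-MBP fusion suited to affinity purification and often to improved solubility. A p10 promoter is also annotated on the opposite strand near the gentamicin marker, but no insert or cloning site is recorded for it. The associated publication concerns high-yield production of processed KRAS4b for biophysical studies.
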