Addgene plasmid #159574: pDest-636
Purpose: (Empty Backbone) Gateway Destination vector for protein expression in baculovirus
Depositing lab: Dominic Esposito. Depositing organization: National Cancer Institute (NCI). Publication: Farnesylated and methylated KRAS4b: high yield production of protein suitable for biophysical studies of prenylated protein-lipid interactions. Gillette WK, Esposito D, Abreu Blanco M, Alexander P, Bindu L, Bittner C, Chertov O, Frank PH, Grose C, Jones JE, Meng Z, Perkins S, Van Q, Ghirlando R, Fivash M, Nissley DV, McCormick F, Holderfield M, Stephen AG. Sci Rep. 2015 Nov 2;5:15916. doi: 10.1038/srep15916. PubMed 26522388.
Backbone
  Vector backbone: N/A
  Vector type: Insect Expression
  Tag / fusion protein: His6-MBP (N terminal on insert)
Growth in bacteria
  Bacterial resistance: Chloramphenicol and Gentamicin, 25 & 10 μg/mL
  Growth temperature: 37°C
  Growth strain: ccdB Survival
  Copy number: High Copy
Gene/Insert
  Gene/Insert name: None
  Tag / fusion protein: His6-MBP (N terminal on insert)
Terms and licenses: Academic/Nonprofit Terms; Industry Terms: Not Available to Industry
How to cite: pDest-636 was a gift from Dominic Esposito (Addgene plasmid # 159574 ; http://n2t.net/addgene:159574 ; RRID:Addgene_159574)
